Addgene plasmid #27171: pBS-slpGFP
Depositing lab: Michela Lizier. Depositing organization: Universita Cattolica del Sacro Cuore, Centro di Ricerche Biotecnologiche. Publication: Comparison of expression vectors in Lactobacillus reuteri strains. Lizier M, Sarra PG, Cauda R, Lucchini F. FEMS Microbiol Lett. 2010 Jul 1. 308(1):8-15. 10.1111/j.1574-6968.2010.01978.x PubMed 20455948.
Backbone
  Vector backbone: pBluescript II KS(+)
  Backbone size w/o insert (bp): 2959
  Vector type: Bacterial Expression
Growth in bacteria
  Bacterial resistance: Ampicillin, 100 μg/mL
  Growth temperature: 37°C
  Growth strain: DH5alpha
  Copy number: High Copy
Gene/Insert
  Gene/Insert name: surface (S)-layer protein promoter region fused with modified green fluorescent protein 5 (alt names: Lactobacillus acidophilus slp promoter; synthetic construct mgfp5)
  Species: Lactococcus lactis and synthetic construct
  Insert size (bp): 1022
  Cloning method: Restriction Enzyme; 5′ cloning site EcoRI (not destroyed); 3′ cloning site PstI (not destroyed)
  Sequencing primers: 5′ M13 Reverse; 3′ M13 Forward
Terms and licenses: Academic/Nonprofit Terms; Industry Terms: Not Available to Industry
How to cite: pBS-slpGFP was a gift from Michela Lizier (Addgene plasmid # 27171 ; http://n2t.net/addgene:27171 ; RRID:Addgene_27171)
