[The description below was written by a language model from this plasmid's Addgene catalogue record and pLannotate feature annotations shown in this document.]
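Description:
pBS-slpGFP is a high-copy E. coli plasmid built on pBluescript II KS(+), carrying a roughly 1 kb promoter–reporter cassette cloned between the EcoRI and PstI sites of the polylinker, both of which are retained. The backbone supplies the ColE1/pUC-type origin for replication in E. coli, the β-lactamase gene with its own promoter for ampicillin selection, and an f1 origin that allows single-stranded DNA production with helper phage. The insert interrupts the lacZα region, leaving the lac promoter/operator and CAP site on one side, with T3 and T7 phage promoters and the M13 primer sites flanking the cloning region. Short annotated hits to an RSF origin and lacI are fragments, most likely sequence-similarity matches within standard backbone sequence rather than functional elements.

The payload is the promoter region of the surface (S)-layer protein gene (slp) fused to mgfp5, a GFP variant with folding-enhancing mutations. The feature tables show about 100 bp of slpA coding sequence from Lactobacillus acidophilus lying directly upstream of, and abutting, the mgfp5 reading frame, preceded by roughly 190 bp of unannotated sequence that presumably holds the promoter itself; this suggests GFP is expressed as a fusion to the N-terminal portion of SlpA. The catalogue lists the species as Lactococcus lactis, whereas the alternative name and the annotation both point to L. acidophilus. The two sequence records describe the same plasmid in opposite orientations. No Gram-positive replicon or marker is annotated, so the plasmid appears to serve as an E. coli intermediate holding the slp-GFP cassette, in the context of work comparing expression vectors in Lactobacillus reuteri.
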