Features (pLannotate 1.2.2; 16 found; start..end, strand, type, name):
     48..181     +  rep_origin     RSF ori (fragment): Plasmids containing the RSF 1030 origin of replication can be propagated in E. coli cells that contain additional plasmids with compatible origins.
    183..275     +  CDS            lacI (fragment): lac repressor; lacI; The lac repressor binds to the lac operator to inhibit transcription in E. coli. This inhibition can be relieved by adding lactose or isopropyl-β-D-thiogalactopyranoside (IPTG).
    288..309     +  protein_bind   CAP binding site: CAP binding activates transcription in the presence of cAMP. E. coli catabolite activator protein
    324..354     +  promoter       lac promoter: promoter for the E. coli lac operon
    362..378     +  protein_bind   lac operator: The lac repressor binds to the lac operator to inhibit transcription in E. coli. This inhibition can be relieved by adding lactose or isopropyl-β-D-thiogalactopyranoside (IPTG). lac repressor encoded by lacI
    423..441     +  promoter       T3 promoter: promoter for bacteriophage T3 RNA polymerase
    454..507     -  misc_feature   MCS (fragment): pBluescript multiple cloning site
    699..806     +  CDS            slpA (fragment): SLAP_LACAC - Experimental evidence at protein level: Swiss-Prot protein existence level 1. The S-layer is a paracrystalline mono-layered assembly of proteins which coat the surface of bacteria. From Lactobacillus acidophilus (strain ATCC 700396 / NCK56 / N2 / NCFM).
    804..1520    +  CDS            mgfp5: GFP with folding enhancement mutations; mgfp5; suitable for expression in plants due to removal of a cryptic intron
   1526..1580    -  misc_feature   MCS (fragment): pBluescript multiple cloning site
   1589..1607    -  promoter       T7 promoter: promoter for bacteriophage T7 RNA polymerase
   1615..1770    +  CDS            lacZα (fragment): LacZα fragment of β-galactosidase; lacZ fragment
   1775..2203    +  rep_origin     f1 ori (sequence partly withheld): f1 bacteriophage origin of replication; arrow indicates direction of (+) strand synthesis
   2256..2360    +  promoter       AmpR promoter: bla
   2361..3221    +  CDS            AmpR: β-lactamase; bla; confers resistance to ampicillin, carbenicillin, and related antibiotics
   3392..3980    +  rep_origin     ori: high-copy-number ColE1/pMB1/pBR322/pUC origin of replication
>Addgene plasmid #27171 | pBS-slpGFP | addgene full sequence | sequence record 446948 | Addgene Long Read Sequencing Result
AACGCCAGCAACGCGGCCTTTTTACGGTTCCTGGCCTTTTGCTGGCCTTTTGCTCACATGTTCTTTCCTG
CGTTATCCCCTGATTCTGTGGATAACCGTATTACCGCCTTTGAGTGAGCTGATACCGCTCGCCGCAGCCG
AACGACCGAGCGCAGCGAGTCAGTGAGCGAGGAAGCGGAAGAGCGCCCAATACGCAAACCGCCTCTCCCC
GCGCGTTGGCCGATTCATTAATGCAGCTGGCACGACAGGTTTCCCGACTGGAAAGCGGGCAGTGAGCGCA
ACGCAATTAATGTGAGTTAGCTCACTCATTAGGCACCCCAGGCTTTACACTTTATGCTCCCGGCTCGTAT
GTTGTGTGGAATTGTGAGCGGATAACAATTTCACACAGGAAACAGCTATGACCATGATTACGCCAAGCGC
GCAATTAACCCTCACTAAAGGGAACAAAAGCTGGGTACCGGGCCCCCCCTCGAGGTCGACGGTATCGATA
AGCTTGATATCGAATTCGTGGTAAGTAATAGGACGTGCTTCAGGCGTGTTGCCTGTACGCATGCTGATTC
TTCAGCAAGACTACTACCTCATGAGAGTTATAGACTCATGGATCTTGCTTTGAAGGGTTTTGTACATTAT
AGGCTCCTATCACATGCTGAACCTATGGCCTATTACATTTTTTTATATTTCAAGGAGGAAAAGACCACAT
GAAGAAAAATTTAAGAATCGTTAGCGCTGCTGCTGCTGCTTTACTTGCTGTTGCTCCAGTTGCTGCTTCT
GCTGTATCTACTGTTAGCAGATCCACAGCCACCATGAGTAAAGGAGAAGAACTTTTCACTGGAGTTGTCC
CAATTCTTGTTGAATTAGATGGTGATGTTAATGGGTACAAATTTTCTGTCAGTGGAGAGGGTGAAGGTGA
TGCAACATACGGAAAACTTACCCTTAAATTTATTTGCACTACTGGAAAACTACCTGTTCCATGGCCAACA
CTTGTCACTACTCTCACTTATGGTGTTCAATGCTTTTCAAGATATCCAGATCATATGAAGCGGCACGACT
TCTTCAAGAGCGCCATGCCTGAGGGATACGTGCAGGAGAGGACCATCTTCTTCAAGGACGACGGGAACTA
CAAGACACGTGCTGAAGTCAAGTTTGAGGGAGACACCCTCGTCAACAGGATCGAGCTTAAGGGAATCGAT
TTCAAGGAGGACGGAAACATCCTCGGCCACAAGTTGGAATACAACTACAACTCCCACAACGTATACATCA
TGGCCGACAAGCAAAAGAACGGCATCAAAGCCAACTTCAAGACCCGCCACAACATCGAAGACGGCGGCGT
GCAACTCGCTGATCATTATCAACAAAATACTCCAATTGGCGATGACCCTGTCCTTTTACCAGACAACCAT
TACCTGTCCACACAATCTGCCCTTTCGAAAGATCCCAACGAAAAGAGAGACCACATGGTCCTTCTTGAGT
TTGTAACGGCTGCTGGGATTACACATGGCATGGATGAACTATACAAATAACTCGACCTGCAGCCCGGGGG
ATCCACTAGTTCTAGAGCGGCCGCCACCGCGGTGGAGCTCCAATTCGCCCTATAGTGAGTCGTATTACGC
GCGCTCACTGGCCGTCGTTTTACAACGTCGTGACTGGGAAAACCCTGGCGTTACCCAACTTAATCGCCTT
GCAGCACATCCCCCTTTCGCCAGCTGGCGTAATAGCGAAGAGGCCCGCACCGATCGCCCTTCCCAACAGT
TGCGCAGCCTGAATGGCGAATGGG
[124 nt withheld, positions 1775-1898]
C
[91 nt withheld, positions 1900-1990]
A
[49 nt withheld, positions 1992-2040]
CCTTTGACGTTGGAGTCCACGTTCTTT
[37 nt withheld, positions 2068-2104]
ACCCTATCTCGGTCTATTCTTTTGATTTATAAGGGATTTTGCCGATTTCGGCCTATTGGTTAAAAAATGA
GCTGATTTAACAAAAATTTAACGCGAATTTTAACAAAATATTAACGCTTACAATTTAGGTGGCACTTTTC
GGGGAAATGTGCGCGGAACCCCTATTTGTTTATTTTTCTAAATACATTCAAATATGTATCCGCTCATGAG
ACAATAACCCTGATAAATGCTTCAATAATATTGAAAAAGGAAGAGTATGAGTATTCAACATTTCCGTGTC
GCCCTTATTCCCTTTTTTGCGGCATTTTGCCTTCCTGTTTTTGCTCACCCAGAAACGCTGGTGAAAGTAA
AAGATGCTGAAGATCAGTTGGGTGCACGAGTGGGTTACATCGAACTGGATCTCAACAGCGGTAAGATCCT
TGAGAGTTTTCGCCCCGAAGAACGTTTTCCAATGATGAGCACTTTTAAAGTTCTGCTATGTGGCGCGGTA
TTATCCCGTATTGACGCCGGGCAAGAGCAACTCGGTCGCCGCATACACTATTCTCAGAATGACTTGGTTG
AGTACTCACCAGTCACAGAAAAGCATCTTACGGATGGCATGACAGTAAGAGAATTATGCAGTGCTGCCAT
AACCATGAGTGATAACACTGCGGCCAACTTACTTCTGACAACGATCGGAGGACCGAAGGAGCTAACCGCT
TTTTTGCACAACATGGGGGATCATGTAACTCGCCTTGATCGTTGGGAACCGGAGCTGAATGAAGCCATAC
CAAACGACGAGCGTGACACCACGATGCCTGTAGCAATGGCAACAACGTTGCGCAAACTATTAACTGGCGA
ACTACTTACTCTAGCTTCCCGGCAACAATTAATAGACTGGATGGAGGCGGATAAAGTTGCAGGACCACTT
CTGCGCTCGGCCCTTCCGGCTGGCTGGTTTATTGCTGATAAATCTGGAGCCGGTGAGCGTGGGTCTCGCG
GTATCATTGCAGCACTGGGGCCAGATGGTAAGCCCTCCCGTATCGTAGTTATCTACACGACGGGGAGTCA
GGCAACTATGGATGAACGAAATAGACAGATCGCTGAGATAGGTGCCTCACTGATTAAGCATTGGTAACTG
TCAGACCAAGTTTACTCATATATACTTTAGATTGATTTAAAACTTCATTTTTAATTTAAAAGGATCTAGG
TGAAGATCCTTTTTGATAATCTCATGACCAAAATCCCTTAACGTGAGTTTTCGTTCCACTGAGCGTCAGA
CCCCGTAGAAAAGATCAAAGGATCTTCTTGAGATCCTTTTTTTCTGCGCGTAATCTGCTGCTTGCAAACA
AAAAAACCACCGCTACCAGCGGTGGTTTGTTTGCCGGATCAAGAGCTACCAACTCTTTTTCCGAAGGTAA
CTGGCTTCAGCAGAGCGCAGATACCAAATACTGTTCTTCTAGTGTAGCCGTAGTTAGGCCACCACTTCAA
GAACTCTGTAGCACCGCCTACATACCTCGCTCTGCTAATCCTGTTACCAGTGGCTGCTGCCAGTGGCGAT
AAGTCGTGTCTTACCGGGTTGGACTCAAGACGATAGTTACCGGATAAGGCGCAGCGGTCGGGCTGAACGG
GGGGTTCGTGCACACAGCCCAGCTTGGAGCGAACGACCTACACCGAACTGAGATACCTACAGCGTGAGCT
ATGAGAAAGCGCCACGCTTCCCGAAGGGAGAAAGGCGGACAGGTATCCGGTAAGCGGCAGGGTCGGAACA
GGAGAGCGCACGAGGGAGCTTCCAGGGGGAAACGCCTGGTATCTTTATAGTCCTGTCGGGTTTCGCCACC
TCTGACTTGAGCGTCGATTTTTGTGATGCTCGTCAGGGGGGCGGAGCCTATGGAAA
