Features (pLannotate 1.2.2; 15 found; start..end, strand, type, name):
     66..84      -  promoter       T3 promoter: promoter for bacteriophage T3 RNA polymerase
    129..145     -  protein_bind   lac operator: The lac repressor binds to the lac operator to inhibit transcription in E. coli. This inhibition can be relieved by adding lactose or isopropyl-β-D-thiogalactopyranoside (IPTG). lac repressor encoded by lacI
    153..183     -  promoter       lac promoter: promoter for the E. coli lac operon
    198..219     -  protein_bind   CAP binding site: CAP binding activates transcription in the presence of cAMP. E. coli catabolite activator protein
    232..324     -  CDS            lacI (fragment): lac repressor; lacI; The lac repressor binds to the lac operator to inhibit transcription in E. coli. This inhibition can be relieved by adding lactose or isopropyl-β-D-thiogalactopyranoside (IPTG).
    507..1095    -  rep_origin     ori: high-copy-number ColE1/pMB1/pBR322/pUC origin of replication
   1266..2126    -  CDS            AmpR: β-lactamase; bla; confers resistance to ampicillin, carbenicillin, and related antibiotics
   2127..2231    -  promoter       AmpR promoter: bla
   2284..2712    -  rep_origin     f1 ori (sequence partly withheld): f1 bacteriophage origin of replication; arrow indicates direction of (+) strand synthesis
   2717..2872    -  CDS            lacZα (fragment): LacZα fragment of β-galactosidase; lacZ fragment
   2880..2898    +  promoter       T7 promoter: promoter for bacteriophage T7 RNA polymerase
   2907..2961    +  misc_feature   MCS (fragment): pBluescript multiple cloning site
   2968..3684    -  CDS            mgfp5: GFP with folding enhancement mutations; mgfp5; suitable for expression in plants due to removal of a cryptic intron
   3682..3789    -  CDS            slpA (fragment): SLAP_LACAC - Experimental evidence at protein level: Swiss-Prot protein existence level 1. The S-layer is a paracrystalline mono-layered assembly of proteins which coat the surface of bacteria. From Lactobacillus acidophilus (strain ATCC 700396 / NCK56 / N2 / NCFM).
   3981..53      +  misc_feature   MCS (fragment) (across the origin): pBluescript multiple cloning site
>Addgene plasmid #27171 | pBS-slpGFP | analyzer sequence | sequence record 11334
AATTCGATATCAAGCTTATCGATACCGTCGACCTCGAGGGGGGGCCCGGTACCCAGCTTTTGTTCCCTTT
AGTGAGGGTTAATTGCGCGCTTGGCGTAATCATGGTCATAGCTGTTTCCTGTGTGAAATTGTTATCCGCT
CACAATTCCACACAACATACGAGCCGGAAGCATAAAGTGTAAAGCCTGGGGTGCCTAATGAGTGAGCTAA
CTCACATTAATTGCGTTGCGCTCACTGCCCGCTTTCCAGTCGGGAAACCTGTCGTGCCAGCTGCATTAAT
GAATCGGCCAACGCGCGGGGAGAGGCGGTTTGCGTATTGGGCGCTCTTCCGCTTCCTCGCTCACTGACTC
GCTGCGCTCGGTCGTTCGGCTGCGGCGAGCGGTATCAGCTCACTCAAAGGCGGTAATACGGTTATCCACA
GAATCAGGGGATAACGCAGGAAAGAACATGTGAGCAAAAGGCCAGCAAAAGGCCAGGAACCGTAAAAAGG
CCGCGTTGCTGGCGTTTTTCCATAGGCTCCGCCCCCCTGACGAGCATCACAAAAATCGACGCTCAAGTCA
GAGGTGGCGAAACCCGACAGGACTATAAAGATACCAGGCGTTTCCCCCTGGAAGCTCCCTCGTGCGCTCT
CCTGTTCCGACCCTGCCGCTTACCGGATACCTGTCCGCCTTTCTCCCTTCGGGAAGCGTGGCGCTTTCTC
ATAGCTCACGCTGTAGGTATCTCAGTTCGGTGTAGGTCGTTCGCTCCAAGCTGGGCTGTGTGCACGAACC
CCCCGTTCAGCCCGACCGCTGCGCCTTATCCGGTAACTATCGTCTTGAGTCCAACCCGGTAAGACACGAC
TTATCGCCACTGGCAGCAGCCACTGGTAACAGGATTAGCAGAGCGAGGTATGTAGGCGGTGCTACAGAGT
TCTTGAAGTGGTGGCCTAACTACGGCTACACTAGAAGGACAGTATTTGGTATCTGCGCTCTGCTGAAGCC
AGTTACCTTCGGAAAAAGAGTTGGTAGCTCTTGATCCGGCAAACAAACCACCGCTGGTAGCGGTGGTTTT
TTTGTTTGCAAGCAGCAGATTACGCGCAGAAAAAAAGGATCTCAAGAAGATCCTTTGATCTTTTCTACGG
GGTCTGACGCTCAGTGGAACGAAAACTCACGTTAAGGGATTTTGGTCATGAGATTATCAAAAAGGATCTT
CACCTAGATCCTTTTAAATTAAAAATGAAGTTTTAAATCAATCTAAAGTATATATGAGTAAACTTGGTCT
GACAGTTACCAATGCTTAATCAGTGAGGCACCTATCTCAGCGATCTGTCTATTTCGTTCATCCATAGTTG
CCTGACTCCCCGTCGTGTAGATAACTACGATACGGGAGGGCTTACCATCTGGCCCCAGTGCTGCAATGAT
ACCGCGAGACCCACGCTCACCGGCTCCAGATTTATCAGCAATAAACCAGCCAGCCGGAAGGGCCGAGCGC
AGAAGTGGTCCTGCAACTTTATCCGCCTCCATCCAGTCTATTAATTGTTGCCGGGAAGCTAGAGTAAGTA
GTTCGCCAGTTAATAGTTTGCGCAACGTTGTTGCCATTGCTACAGGCATCGTGGTGTCACGCTCGTCGTT
TGGTATGGCTTCATTCAGCTCCGGTTCCCAACGATCAAGGCGAGTTACATGATCCCCCATGTTGTGCAAA
AAAGCGGTTAGCTCCTTCGGTCCTCCGATCGTTGTCAGAAGTAAGTTGGCCGCAGTGTTATCACTCATGG
TTATGGCAGCACTGCATAATTCTCTTACTGTCATGCCATCCGTAAGATGCTTTTCTGTGACTGGTGAGTA
CTCAACCAAGTCATTCTGAGAATAGTGTATGCGGCGACCGAGTTGCTCTTGCCCGGCGTCAATACGGGAT
AATACCGCGCCACATAGCAGAACTTTAAAAGTGCTCATCATTGGAAAACGTTCTTCGGGGCGAAAACTCT
CAAGGATCTTACCGCTGTTGAGATCCAGTTCGATGTAACCCACTCGTGCACCCAACTGATCTTCAGCATC
TTTTACTTTCACCAGCGTTTCTGGGTGAGCAAAAACAGGAAGGCAAAATGCCGCAAAAAAGGGAATAAGG
GCGACACGGAAATGTTGAATACTCATACTCTTCCTTTTTCAATATTATTGAAGCATTTATCAGGGTTATT
GTCTCATGAGCGGATACATATTTGAATGTATTTAGAAAAATAAACAAATAGGGGTTCCGCGCACATTTCC
CCGAAAAGTGCCACCTAAATTGTAAGCGTTAATATTTTGTTAAAATTCGCGTTAAATTTTTGTTAAATCA
GCTCATTTTTTAACCAATAGGCCGAAATCGGCAAAATCCCTTATAAATCAAAAGAATAGACCGAGATAGG
GT
[37 nt withheld, positions 2383-2419]
AAAGAACGTGGACTCCAACGTCAAAGG
[49 nt withheld, positions 2447-2495]
T
[91 nt withheld, positions 2497-2587]
G
[124 nt withheld, positions 2589-2712]
CCCATTCGCCATTCAGGCTGCGCAACTGTTGGGAAGGGCGATCGGTGCGGGCCTCTTCGCTATTACGCCA
GCTGGCGAAAGGGGGATGTGCTGCAAGGCGATTAAGTTGGGTAACGCCAGGGTTTTCCCAGTCACGACGT
TGTAAAACGACGGCCAGTGAGCGCGCGTAATACGACTCACTATAGGGCGAATTGGAGCTCCACCGCGGTG
GCGGCCGCTCTAGAACTAGTGGATCCCCCGGGCTGCAGGTCGAGCTTATTTGTATAGTTCATCCATGCCA
TGTGTAATCCCAGCAGCTGTTACAAACTCAAGAAGGACCATGTGGTCTCTCTTTTCGTTGGGATCTTTCG
AAAGGGCAGATTGTGTGGACAGGTAATGGTTGTCTGGTAAAAGGACAGGGCCATCGCCAATTGGAGTATT
TTGTTGATAATGATCAGCGAGTTGCACGCCGCCGTCTTCGATGTTGTGGCGGGTCTTGAAGTTGGCTTTG
ATGCCGTTCTTTTGCTTGTCGGCCATGATGTATACGTTGTGGGAGTTGTAGTTGTATTCCAACTTGTGGC
CGAGGATGTTTCCGTCCTCCTTGAAATCGATTCCCTTAAGCTCGATCCTGTTGACGAGGGTGTCTCCCTC
AAACTTGACTTCAGCACGTGTCTTGTAGTTCCCGTCGTCCTTGAAGAAGATGGTCCTCTCCTGCACGTAT
CCCTCAGGCATGGCGCTCTTGAAGAAGTCGTGCCGCTTCATATGATCTGGATATCTTGAAAAGCATTGAA
CACCATAAGTGAGAGTAGTGACAAGTGTTGGCCATGGAACAGGTAGTTTTCCAGTAGTGCAAATAAATTT
AAGGGTAAGTTTTCCGTATGTTGCATCACCTTCACCCTCTCCACTGACAGAAAATTTGTACCCATTAACA
TCACCATCTAATTCAACAAGAATTGGGACAACTCCAGTGAAAAGTTCTTCTCCTTTACTCATGGTGGCTG
TGGATCTGCTAACAGTAGATACAGCAGAAGCAGCAACTGGAGCAACAGCAAGTAAAGCAGCAGCAGCAGC
GCTAACGATTCTTAAATTTTTCTTCATGTGGTCTTTTCCTCCTTGAAATATAAAAAAATGTAATAGGCCA
TAGGTTCAGCATGTGATAGGAGCCTATAATGTACAAAACCCTTCAAAGCAAGATCCATGAGTCTATAACT
CTCATGAGGTAGTAGTCTTGCTGAAGAATCAGCATGCGTACAGGCAACACGCCTGAAGCACGTCCTATTA
CTTACCACG
