>Addgene plasmid #27171 | pBS-slpGFP | addgene partial sequence | sequence record 33496 | 27171 with M13rev
AAAGCTGGGTACCGGGCCCCCCCTCGAGGTCGACGGTATCGATAAGCTTGATATCGAATTCGTGGTAAGT
AATAGGACGTGCTTCAGGCGTGTTGCCTGTACGCATGCTGATTCTTCAGCAAGACTACTACCTCATGAGA
GTTATAGACTCATGGATCTTGCTTTGAAGGGTTTTGTACATTATAGGCTCCTATCACATGCTGAACCTAT
GGCCTATTACATTTTTTTATATTTCAAGGAGGAAAAGACCACATGAAGAAAAATTTAAGAATCGTTAGCG
CTGCTGCTGCTGCTTTACTTGCTGTTGCTCCAGTTGCTGCTTCTGCTGTATCTACTGTTAGCAGATCCAC
AGCCACCATGAGTAAAGGAGAAGAACTTTTCACTGGAGTTGTCCCAATTCTTGTTGAATTAGATGGTGAT
GTTAATGGGTACAAATTTTCTGTCAGTGGAGAGGGTGAAGGTGATGCAACATACGGAAAACTTACCCTTA
AATTTATTTGCACTACTGGAAAACTACCTGTTCCATGGCCAACACTTGTCACTACTCTCACTTATGGTGT
TCAATGCTTTTCAAGATATCCAGATCATATGAAGCGGCACGACTTCTTCAAGAGCGCCATGCCTGAGGGA
TACGTGCAGGAGAGGACCATCTTCTTCAAGGACGACGGGAACTACAAGACACGTGCTGAAGTCAAGTTTG
AGGGAGACACCCTCGTCAACAGGATCGAGCTTAAGGGAATCGATTTCAAGGAGGACGGAAACATCCTCGG
CCACAAGTTGGAATACAACTACAACTCCCACAACGTATACATCATGGCCGACAAGCAAAAGAACGGCATC
AAAGCCAACTTCAAGACCCGCCACAACATCGAAGACGGCGGCGTGCAACTCGCTGATCATTATCAACAAA
ATACTCCAATTGGCGATG
